Addgene plasmid #15653: HybridD-IRES-tauGFP LNL TV
Depositing lab: Peter Mombaerts. Depositing organization: Rockefeller University. Publication: A contextual model for axonal sorting into glomeruli in the mouse olfactory system. Feinstein P, Mombaerts P. Cell. 2004 Jun 11. 117(6):817-31. 10.1016/j.cell.2004.05.011 PubMed 15186781.
Backbone
  Vector backbone: pBS
  Backbone size w/o insert (bp): 3000
  Vector type: high copy number
Growth in bacteria
  Bacterial resistance: Ampicillin, 100 μg/mL
  Growth temperature: 37°C
  Growth strain: DH5alpha
  Copy number: High Copy
Gene/Insert
  Gene/Insert name: HybridD-IRES-tauGFP LNL TV
  Species: M. musculus (mouse)
  Insert size (bp): 13600
  Cloning method: Restriction Enzyme
  Sequencing primers: 5′ M13; 3′ reverse
Terms and licenses: Academic/Nonprofit Terms; Industry Terms: Not Available to Industry
Depositor comments: The mouse strain that was derived from this plasmid is available from The Jackson Laboratory: http://jaxmice.jax.org/strain/006627.html
How to cite: HybridD-IRES-tauGFP LNL TV was a gift from Peter Mombaerts (Addgene plasmid # 15653 ; http://n2t.net/addgene:15653 ; RRID:Addgene_15653)
