[The description below was written by a language model from this plasmid's Addgene catalogue record.]
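Description:
HybridD-IRES-tauGFP LNL TV is a gene-targeting vector ("TV") built in a pBS (pBluescript-type) high-copy bacterial cloning backbone of about 3 kb. It carries a mouse-derived insert of roughly 13.6 kb that was introduced by restriction cloning. The plasmid is propagated in E. coli under ampicillin selection. The catalogue entry gives no feature table, so the exact layout of the insert, including the extent of the homology arms and the identity of the targeted locus, is not stated and can only be read from the construct's name and context.

The name indicates a "HybridD" coding sequence followed by an internal ribosome entry site and a tauGFP reporter. In this arrangement the IRES allows bicistronic expression, so cells that transcribe the modified gene also translate a fusion of the microtubule-associated protein tau with GFP. Such a fusion labels axons along their length as well as cell bodies. "LNL" conventionally denotes a loxP-neo-loxP cassette, a neomycin-resistance marker for selecting targeted embryonic stem cells that can later be excised by Cre recombinase, although the record does not spell this out. The associated study concerns axonal sorting into glomeruli in the mouse olfactory system. This suggests that HybridD is a hybrid odorant receptor sequence, but the record does not define it or name a promoter; in this kind of design, expression would normally depend on the endogenous locus. The depositor notes that a mouse strain derived from this plasmid is available from a public repository, consistent with its use for generating a knock-in line by homologous recombination.
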