>Addgene plasmid #15653 | HybridD-IRES-tauGFP LNL TV | addgene partial sequence | sequence record 22114 | 15653 with M13F
GAATTGGGTACCGGGCCCCCCCTCGAGGTCGACGGTATCGATAAGCTTGATATCGAATTCGTTTAAACAT
TAATTCCCACTAAAAATCTCCACAACATCTTCACAGAAATAATAAAACTGTCCTAAAATCCATATGGAAC
CATAAGAGACTAAGGATAACCAAAGAAATCCTGAGCAGAAAGAACAATGCTAGAGAGATAGAACACAGTT
TCAACCAGTGTTATAGAGCTATAGTAATAAAAATTGCATGGTACTGGCAACAAAACAAAGCAAAATAAAT
GGCCAAACCAACAGGCATTTAAATCAGAGTAACAGAACAGAAAACTGAAACATGAGTTTAGCCATCTGAT
ATTTGACAAAAATGTTAAACATATACACTGGTATAAAGACAAACTCTTCAACAAATTGTGCTGGTAAAAC
TGGATGTCCACATGTAGAAGAATAAAAATAGTCCCACATCTATTATTTGGTACAAAAATTCCAAATGGAT
CAAAAACTTCCATGGGCAACGTTAAATGCTAAAACCACTTGAAGAGTACACAGGCAGTCCCCTCTAAGAT
AGAGATGTAGTAAAAGACTTTCTGAGAAAGACTCCATTTGCTCAGTCATTAAGGTCATTAACTGACCACT
CCCCACCCCTAATAGGCCCTGGATTTGAAGAGAAAGATCTCAGAGGAAGAAATAAAAATGGCTGACAAAT
ATGTAAAAATGTGTTTAACTTCCTTTTGCACTATGAAAATGCAAATTAAAACTGCTTTTAAATTTTGCCT
TACTCCAGTCAGATGGTTAGGAT
