>Addgene plasmid #15653 | HybridD-IRES-tauGFP LNL TV | addgene partial sequence | sequence record 22115 | 15653 with M13R
ACTAAAGGGAACAAAGCTGGGAGCTCCACCGCGTGTGGCGGCCGCGAGCTCAATTAACCCTCACTAAAGG
GAGTCGACTCGATCAACATGCGGATACTTCATTCCTCCTTAGAATAGGGAACAAAATACCAATGGAAGGA
GTTACAGAGACAAAGTTTGGAGCTAAGACAAAAGGATAGATCATCCAGAGACTACTCCACCCAGGGGTCC
ATCCCATAATCAGCCACCAAATGCAGACACTATTGCACATGCCACCAAGATTTTGCTGAAAGGACCCTGA
TATAGCTGTCTCTTGTGAGGCTACGCCAGTGCCTGGCAAATACAGAAGTGGATGCTCACAGTCATCTATT
GGATGGAACACAGGGCCCCCAATGAAGGAGCTAGAGAAAGAACCCAAGGAACTGAAGGGGTCTGCAACCC
TATAGGTTGAACAACAATATAAACTAACCAGTACCCCCAGAGCTCGTGACTCTAGCTGCATATGTAGCAG
AGGATGGCCTAGTCAGCCATCATTGGGAAGAGAGGCCCCTTGATCTTGCAAACTTTATATGCCCCAGTAC
AGGGCAACTCCAGGGCCAAGAAGTGGGAGTGGGTGGGTAGGGG
